Addgene plasmid #127825: pNIC28-BSA4-G-S18
Purpose: Production of recombinant human ribosomal protein S18
Depositing lab: Ivanhoe Leung. Depositing organization: University of Auckland. Publication: An improved method for the heterologous production of soluble human ribosomal proteins in Escherichia coli. Correddu D, Montano Lopez JJ, Vadakkedath PG, Lai A, Pernes JI, Watson PR, Leung IKH. Sci Rep. 2019 Jun 20;9(1):8884. doi: 10.1038/s41598-019-45323-8. PubMed 31222068.
Backbone
  Vector backbone: pNIC28-Bsa4
  Vector type: Bacterial Expression
Growth in bacteria
  Bacterial resistance: Kanamycin, 50 μg/mL
  Growth temperature: 37°C
  Growth strain: DH5alpha
  Copy number: Low Copy
Gene/Insert
  Gene/Insert name: RPS18 (alt name: Ribosomal protein S18)
  Species: H. sapiens (human)
  Entrez Gene: RPS18 (a.k.a. D6S218E, HKE3, KE-3, KE3, S18, uS13)
  Promoter: T7
  Cloning method: Ligation Independent Cloning
Terms and licenses: Academic/Nonprofit Terms; Industry Terms: Not Available to Industry
How to cite: pNIC28-BSA4-G-S18 was a gift from Ivanhoe Leung (Addgene plasmid # 127825 ; http://n2t.net/addgene:127825 ; RRID:Addgene_127825)
