[The description below was written by a language model from this plasmid's Addgene catalogue record and pLannotate feature annotations shown in this document.]
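Description:
pNIC28-BSA4-G-S18 is a bacterial expression plasmid built on the pNIC28-Bsa4 backbone, a pET-style vector, for producing recombinant human ribosomal protein S18 (RPS18, uS13) in Escherichia coli. The human RPS18 coding sequence was inserted by ligation-independent cloning downstream of a T7 promoter, a lac operator and the strong ribosome binding site from phage T7 gene 10, with a T7 terminator closing the transcription unit. A lacI gene with its own promoter supplies lac repressor, so transcription is held off until an inducer such as IPTG is added. Expression also requires a host that provides T7 RNA polymerase. The automated annotation matched the insert to the dog RPS18 orthologue, which most likely reflects the high conservation of this protein; the catalogue entry gives the species as human.

The open reading frame annotation begins about 80 nucleotides after the ribosome binding site, leaving room for vector-encoded N-terminal sequence, but the record does not state which tags are fused to the protein. A short histidine-tag fragment and a fragment resembling a T7 gene 10B-derived solubility tag are annotated downstream of RPS18. Whether these are translated in frame with it cannot be determined from the table.

Selection is by kanamycin through an aminoglycoside phosphotransferase gene. Replication relies on a ColE1/pMB1-type origin accompanied by rop and the bom region, consistent with the low copy number listed. An f1 origin and remnants of a tetracycline resistance gene are also present as backbone elements. The plasmid was deposited as part of work on improving the soluble heterologous production of human ribosomal proteins in E. coli.
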