Features (pLannotate 1.2.2; 19 found; start..end, strand, type, name):
      1..19      +  promoter       T7 promoter: promoter for bacteriophage T7 RNA polymerase
     20..44      +  protein_bind   lac operator: The lac repressor binds to the lac operator to inhibit transcription in E. coli. This inhibition can be relieved by adding lactose or isopropyl-β-D-thiogalactopyranoside (IPTG). lac repressor encoded by lacI
     59..81      +  RBS            RBS: efficient ribosome binding site from bacteriophage T7 gene 10 (Olins and Rangwala, 1989)
    164..619     +  CDS            RPS18 (sequence withheld): RS18_CANLF - Experimental evidence at protein level: Swiss-Prot protein existence level 1. Located at the top of the head of the 40S subunit, it contacts several helices of the 18S rRNA. From Canis lupus familiaris (Dog) (Canis familiaris).
    685..702     +  CDS            9xHis (fragment): 9xHis affinity tag
    712..761     +  CDS            SET1 (fragment): solubility-enhancement tag derived from T7 phage gene 10B
    769..816     +  terminator     T7 terminator: transcription terminator for bacteriophage T7 RNA polymerase
    853..1281    +  rep_origin     f1 ori (sequence partly withheld): f1 bacteriophage origin of replication; arrow indicates direction of (+) strand synthesis
   1334..1391    +  promoter       AmpR promoter (fragment): bla
   1400..2215    -  CDS            KanR: aminoglycoside phosphotransferase; aph(3')-Ia; confers resistance to kanamycin in bacteria or G418 (Geneticin®) in eukaryotes
   2337..2925    +  rep_origin     ori: high-copy-number ColE1/pMB1/pBR322/pUC origin of replication
   3111..3250    -  misc_feature   bom: basis of mobility region from pBR322
   3352..3543    -  CDS            rop: Rop protein, which maintains plasmids at low copy number; rop
   3560..3940    +  CDS            YPB1_ECOLX: Protein predicted: Swiss-Prot protein existence level 4. From Escherichia coli.
   4012..4303    -  CDS            TcR (fragment): tetracycline efflux protein; tet; confers resistance to tetracycline
   4318..4339    -  protein_bind   CAP binding site: CAP binding activates transcription in the presence of cAMP. E. coli catabolite activator protein
   4352..5434    -  CDS            lacI: lac repressor; lacI; The lac repressor binds to the lac operator to inhibit transcription in E. coli. This inhibition can be relieved by adding lactose or isopropyl-β-D-thiogalactopyranoside (IPTG).
   5435..5512    -  promoter       lacI promoter: lacI
   5520..5799    -  CDS            TcR (fragment): tetracycline efflux protein; tet; confers resistance to tetracycline
>Addgene plasmid #127825 | pNIC28-BSA4-G-S18 | addgene full sequence | sequence record 250135 | Addgene NGS Result
TAATACGACTCACTATAGGGGAATTGTGAGCGGATAACAATTCCCCTCTAGAAATAATTTTGTTTAACTT
TAAGAAGGAGATATACATATGCACCATCATCATCATCATTCTTCTGGTGTAGATCTGGGTACCGAGAACC
TGTACTTCCAATCCGGCGGCGGC
[456 nt withheld, positions 164-619]
TAACAGTAAAGGTGGATACGGATCCGAATTCGAGCTCCGTCGACAAGCTTGCGGCCGCACTCGAGCACCA
CCACCACCACCACTGAGATCCGGCTGCTAACAAAGCCCGAAAGGAAGCTGAGTTGGCTGCTGCCACCGCT
GAGCAATAACTAGCATAACCCCTTGGGGCCTCTAAACGGGTCTTGAGGGGTTTTTTGCTGAAAGGAGGAA
CTATATCCGGATTGGCGAATGGG
[124 nt withheld, positions 853-976]
C
[91 nt withheld, positions 978-1068]
A
[49 nt withheld, positions 1070-1118]
CCTTTGACGTTGGAGTCCACGTTCTTT
[37 nt withheld, positions 1146-1182]
ACCCTATCTCGGTCTATTCTTTTGATTTATAAGGGATTTTGCCGATTTCGGCCTATTGGTTAAAAAATGA
GCTGATTTAACAAAAATTTAACGCGAATTTTAACAAAATATTAACGCTTACAATTTAGGTGGCACTTTTC
GGGGAAATGTGCGCGGAACCCCTATTTGTTTATTTTTCTAAATACATTCAAATATGTATCCGCTCATGAA
TTAATTCTTAGAAAAACTCATCGAGCATCAAATGAAACTGCAATTTATTCATATCAGGATTATCAATACC
ATATTTTTGAAAAAGCCGTTTCTGTAATGAAGGAGAAAACTCACCGAGGCAGTTCCATAGGATGGCAAGA
TCCTGGTATCGGTCTGCGATTCCGACTCGTCCAACATCAATACAACCTATTAATTTCCCCTCGTCAAAAA
TAAGGTTATCAAGTGAGAAATCACCATGAGTGACGACTGAATCCGGTGAGAATGGCAAAAGTTTATGCAT
TTCTTTCCAGACTTGTTCAACAGGCCAGCCATTACGCTCGTCATCAAAATCACTCGCATCAACCAAACCG
TTATTCATTCGTGATTGCGCCTGAGCGAGACGAAATACGCGATCGCTGTTAAAAGGACAATTACAAACAG
GAATCGAATGCAACCGGCGCAGGAACACTGCCAGCGCATCAACAATATTTTCACCTGAATCAGGATATTC
TTCTAATACCTGGAATGCTGTTTTCCCGGGGATCGCAGTGGTGAGTAACCATGCATCATCAGGAGTACGG
ATAAAATGCTTGATGGTCGGAAGAGGCATAAATTCCGTCAGCCAGTTTAGTCTGACCATCTCATCTGTAA
CATCATTGGCAACGCTACCTTTGCCATGTTTCAGAAACAACTCTGGCGCATCGGGCTTCCCATACAATCG
ATAGATTGTCGCACCTGATTGCCCGACATTATCGCGAGCCCATTTATACCCATATAAATCAGCATCCATG
TTGGAATTTAATCGCGGCCTAGAGCAAGACGTTTCCCGTTGAATATGGCTCATAACACCCCTTGTATTAC
TGTTTATGTAAGCAGACAGTTTTATTGTTCATGACCAAAATCCCTTAACGTGAGTTTTCGTTCCACTGAG
CGTCAGACCCCGTAGAAAAGATCAAAGGATCTTCTTGAGATCCTTTTTTTCTGCGCGTAATCTGCTGCTT
GCAAACAAAAAAACCACCGCTACCAGCGGTGGTTTGTTTGCCGGATCAAGAGCTACCAACTCTTTTTCCG
AAGGTAACTGGCTTCAGCAGAGCGCAGATACCAAATACTGTCCTTCTAGTGTAGCCGTAGTTAGGCCACC
ACTTCAAGAACTCTGTAGCACCGCCTACATACCTCGCTCTGCTAATCCTGTTACCAGTGGCTGCTGCCAG
TGGCGATAAGTCGTGTCTTACCGGGTTGGACTCAAGACGATAGTTACCGGATAAGGCGCAGCGGTCGGGC
TGAACGGGGGGTTCGTGCACACAGCCCAGCTTGGAGCGAACGACCTACACCGAACTGAGATACCTACAGC
GTGAGCTATGAGAAAGCGCCACGCTTCCCGAAGGGAGAAAGGCGGACAGGTATCCGGTAAGCGGCAGGGT
CGGAACAGGAGAGCGCACGAGGGAGCTTCCAGGGGGAAACGCCTGGTATCTTTATAGTCCTGTCGGGTTT
CGCCACCTCTGACTTGAGCGTCGATTTTTGTGATGCTCGTCAGGGGGGCGGAGCCTATGGAAAAACGCCA
GCAACGCGGCCTTTTTACGGTTCCTGGCCTTTTGCTGGCCTTTTGCTCACATGTTCTTTCCTGCGTTATC
CCCTGATTCTGTGGATAACCGTATTACCGCCTTTGAGTGAGCTGATACCGCTCGCCGCAGCCGAACGACC
GAGCGCAGCGAGTCAGTGAGCGAGGAAGCGGAAGAGCGCCTGATGCGGTATTTTCTCCTTACGCATCTGT
GCGGTATTTCACACCGCAATGGTGCACTCTCAGTACAATCTGCTCTGATGCCGCATAGTTAAGCCAGTAT
ACACTCCGCTATCGCTACGTGACTGGGTCATGGCTGCGCCCCGACACCCGCCAACACCCGCTGACGCGCC
CTGACGGGCTTGTCTGCTCCCGGCATCCGCTTACAGACAAGCTGTGACCGTCTCCGGGAGCTGCATGTGT
CAGAGGTTTTCACCGTCATCACCGAAACGCGCGAGGCAGCTGCGGTAAAGCTCATCAGCGTGGTCGTGAA
GCGATTCACAGATGTCTGCCTGTTCATCCGCGTCCAGCTCGTTGAGTTTCTCCAGAAGCGTTAATGTCTG
GCTTCTGATAAAGCGGGCCATGTTAAGGGCGGTTTTTTCCTGTTTGGTCACTGATGCCTCCGTGTAAGGG
GGATTTCTGTTCATGGGGGTAATGATACCGATGAAACGAGAGAGGATGCTCACGATACGGGTTACTGATG
ATGAACATGCCCGGTTACTGGAACGTTGTGAGGGTAAACAACTGGCGGTATGGATGCGGCGGGACCAGAG
AAAAATCACTCAGGGTCAATGCCAGCGCTTCGTTAATACAGATGTAGGTGTTCCACAGGGTAGCCAGCAG
CATCCTGCGATGCAGATCCGGAACATAATGGTGCAGGGCGCTGACTTCCGCGTTTCCAGACTTTACGAAA
CACGGAAACCGAAGACCATTCATGTTGTTGCTCAGGTCGCAGACGTTTTGCAGCAGCAGTCGCTTCACGT
TCGCTCGCGTATCGGTGATTCATTCTGCTAACCAGTAAGGCAACCCCGCCAGCCTAGCCGGGTCCTCAAC
GACAGGAGCACGATCATGCGCACCCGTGGGGCCGCCATGCCGGCGATAATGGCCTGCTTCTCGCCGAAAC
GTTTGGTGGCGGGACCAGTGACGAAGGCTTGAGCGAGGGCGTGCAAGATTCCGAATACCGCAAGCGACAG
GCCGATCATCGTCGCGCTCCAGCGAAAGCGGTCCTCGCCGAAAATGACCCAGAGCGCTGCCGGCACCTGT
CCTACGAGTTGCATGATAAAGAAGACAGTCATAAGTGCGGCGACGATAGTCATGCCCCGCGCCCACCGGA
AGGAGCTGACTGGGTTGAAGGCTCTCAAGGGCATCGGTCGAGATCCCGGTGCCTAATGAGTGAGCTAACT
TACATTAATTGCGTTGCGCTCACTGCCCGCTTTCCAGTCGGGAAACCTGTCGTGCCAGCTGCATTAATGA
ATCGGCCAACGCGCGGGGAGAGGCGGTTTGCGTATTGGGCGCCAGGGTGGTTTTTCTTTTCACCAGTGAG
ACGGGCAACAGCTGATTGCCCTTCACCGCCTGGCCCTGAGAGAGTTGCAGCAAGCGGTCCACGCTGGTTT
GCCCCAGCAGGCGAAAATCCTGTTTGATGGTGGTTAACGGCGGGATATAACATGAGCTGTCTTCGGTATC
GTCGTATCCCACTACCGAGATATCCGCACCAACGCGCAGCCCGGACTCGGTAATGGCGCGCATTGCGCCC
AGCGCCATCTGATCGTTGGCAACCAGCATCGCAGTGGGAACGATGCCCTCATTCAGCATTTGCATGGTTT
GTTGAAAACCGGACATGGCACTCCAGTCGCCTTCCCGTTCCGCTATCGGCTGAATTTGATTGCGAGTGAG
ATATTTATGCCAGCCAGCCAGACGCAGACGCGCCGAGACAGAACTTAATGGGCCCGCTAACAGCGCGATT
TGCTGGTGACCCAATGCGACCAGATGCTCCACGCCCAGTCGCGTACCGTCTTCATGGGAGAAAATAATAC
TGTTGATGGGTGTCTGGTCAGAGACATCAAGAAATAACGCCGGAACATTAGTGCAGGCAGCTTCCACAGC
AATGGCATCCTGGTCATCCAGCGGATAGTTAATGATCAGCCCACTGACGCGTTGCGCGAGAAGATTGTGC
ACCGCCGCTTTACAGGCTTCGACGCCGCTTCGTTCTACCATCGACACCACCACGCTGGCACCCAGTTGAT
CGGCGCGAGATTTAATCGCCGCGACAATTTGCGACGGCGCGTGCAGGGCCAGACTGGAGGTGGCAACGCC
AATCAGCAACGACTGTTTGCCCGCCAGTTGTTGTGCCACGCGGTTGGGAATGTAATTCAGCTCCGCCATC
GCCGCTTCCACTTTTTCCCGCGTTTTCGCAGAAACGTGGCTGGCCTGGTTCACCACGCGGGAAACGGTCT
GATAAGAGACACCGGCATACTCTGCGACATCGTATAACGTTACTGGTTTCACATTCACCACCCTGAATTG
ACTCTCTTCCGGGCGCTATCATGCCATACCGCGAAAGGTTTTGCGCCATTCGATGGTGTCCGGGATCTCG
ACGCTCTCCCTTATGCGACTCCTGCATTAGGAAGCAGCCCAGTAGTAGGTTGAGGCCGTTGAGCACCGCC
GCCGCAAGGAATGGTGCATGCAAGGAGATGGCGCCCAACAGTCCCCCGGCCACGGGGCCTGCCACCATAC
CCACGCCGAAACAAGCGCTCATGAGCCCGAAGTGGCGAGCCCGATCTTCCCCATCGGTGATGTCGGCGAT
ATAGGCGCCAGCAACCGCACCTGTGGCGCCGGTGATGCCGGCCACGATGCGTCCGGCGTAGAGGATCGAG
ATCTCGATCCCGCGAAAT
