>Addgene plasmid #127825 | pNIC28-BSA4-G-S18 | depositor partial sequence | sequence record 244885 | RPS18 gene plus three extra glycine at before first methionine
GGCGGCGGC
[456 nt withheld, positions 10-465]
TAA
